>Addgene plasmid #203777 | PMT-mEGFP | addgene full sequence | sequence record 400084 | Addgene NGS Result
CAACTTTGTATAGAAAAGTTGTAGTTATTAATAGTAATCAATTACGGGGTCATTAGTTCATAGCCCATAT
ATGGAGTTCCGCGTTACATAACTTACGGTAAATGGCCCGCCTGGCTGACCGCCCAACGACCCCCGCCCAT
TGACGTCAATAATGACGTATGTTCCCATAGTAACGCCAATAGGGACTTTCCATTGACGTCAATGGGTGGA
GTATTTACGGTAAACTGCCCACTTGGCAGTACATCAAGTGTATCATATGCCAAGTACGCCCCCTATTGAC
GTCAATGACGGTAAATGGCCCGCCTGGCATTATGCCCAGTACATGACCTTATGGGACTTTCCTACTTGGC
AGTACATCTACGTATTAGTCATCGCTATTACCATGGTGATGCGGTTTTGGCAGTACATCAATGGGCGTGG
ATAGCGGTTTGACTCACGGGGATTTCCAAGTCTCCACCCCATTGACGTCAATGGGAGTTTGTTTTGGCAC
CAAAATCAACGGGACTTTCCAAAATGTCGTAACAACTCCGCCCCATTGACGCAAATGGGCGGTAGGCGTG
TACGGTGGGAGGTCTATATAAGCAGAGCTGGTTTAGTGAACCGTCAGATCACCGGTCAAGTTTGTACAAA
AAAGCAGGCTGCCACCATGGGCTGCTTCTTCAGCAAGCGGCGGAAGGCCGACAAGGAGAGCACTAGTATG
GTGAGCAAGGGCGAGGAGCTGTTCACCGGGGTGGTGCCCATCCTGGTCGAGCTGGACGGCGACGTAAACG
GCCACAAGTTCAGCGTGTCCGGCGAGGGCGAGGGCGATGCCACCTACGGCAAGCTGACCCTGAAGTTCAT
CTGCACCACCGGCAAGCTGCCCGTGCCCTGGCCCACCCTCGTGACCACCCTGACCTACGGCGTGCAGTGC
TTCAGCCGCTACCCCGACCACATGAAGCAGCACGACTTCTTCAAGTCCGCCATGCCCGAAGGCTACGTCC
AGGAGCGCACCATCTTCTTCAAGGACGACGGCAACTACAAGACCCGCGCCGAGGTGAAGTTCGAGGGCGA
CACCCTGGTGAACCGCATCGAGCTGAAGGGCATCGACTTCAAGGAGGACGGCAACATCCTGGGGCACAAG
CTGGAGTACAACTACAACAGCCACAACGTCTATATCATGGCCGACAAGCAGAAGAACGGCATCAAGGTGA
ACTTCAAGATCCGCCACAACATCGAGGACGGCAGCGTGCAGCTCGCCGACCACTACCAGCAGAACACCCC
CATCGGCGACGGCCCCGTGCTGCTGCCCGACAACCACTACCTGAGCACCCAGTCCAAGCTGAGCAAAGAC
CCCAACGAGAAGCGCGATCACATGGTCCTGCTGGAGTTCGTGACCGCCGCCGGGATCACTCTCGGCATGG
ACGAGCTGTACAAGGGTGGCGGAGGGTCCGCTAGCTAAAAGCTTACCCAGCTTTCTTGTACAAAGTGGTG
ATGGCCGGCCGCTTCGAGCAGACATGATAAGATACATTGATGAGTTTGGACAAACCACAACTAGAATGCA
GTGAAAAAAATGCTTTATTTGTGAAATTTGTGATGCTATTGCTTTATTTGTAACCATTATAAGCTGCAAT
AAACAAGTTAACAACAACAATTGCATTCATTTTATGTTTCAGGTTCAGGGGGAGGTGTGGGAGGTTTTTT
AAAGCAAGTAAAACCTCTACAAATGTGGTAGCGGCCGCGGCGCTCTTCCGCTTCCTCGCTCACTGACTCG
CTGCGCTCGGTCGTTCGGCTGCGGCGAGCGGTATCAGCTCACTCAAAGGCGGTAATACGGTTATCCACAG
AATCAGGGGATAACGCAGGAAAGAACATGTGAGCAAAAGGCCAGCAAAAGGCCAGGAACCGTAAAAAGGC
CGCGTTGCTGGCGTTTTTCCATAGGCTCCGCCCCCCTGACGAGCATCACAAAAATCGACGCTCAAGTCAG
AGGTGGCGAAACCCGACAGGACTATAAAGATACCAGGCGTTTCCCCCTGGAAGCTCCCTCGTGCGCTCTC
CTGTTCCGACCCTGCCGCTTACCGGATACCTGTCCGCCTTTCTCTCTTCGGGAAGCGTGGCGCTTTCTCA
TAGCTCACGCTGTAGGTATCTCAGTTCGGTGTAGGTCGTTCGCTCCAAGCTGGGCTGTGTGCACGAACCC
CCCGTTCAGCCCGACCGCTGCGCCTTATCCGGTAACTATCGTCTTGAGTCCAACCCGGTAAGACACGACT
TATCGCCACTGGCAGCAGCCACTGGTAACAGGATTAGCAGAGCGAGGTATGTAGGCGGTGCTACAGAGTT
CTTGAAGTGGTGGCCTAACTACGGCTACACTAGAAGAACAGTATTTGGTATCTGCGCTCTGCTGAAGCCA
GTTACCTTCGGAAAAAGAGTTGGTAGCTCTTGATCCGGCAAACAAACCACCGCTGGTAGCGGTGGTTTTT
TTGTTTGCAAGCAGCAGATTACGCGCAGAAAAAAAGGATCTCAAGAAGATCCTTTGATCTTTTCTACGGG
GTCTGACGCTCAGTGGAACGAAAACTCACGTTAAGGGATTTTGGTCATGAGATTATCAAAAAGGATCTTC
ACCTAGATCCTTTTAAATTAAAAATGAAGTTTTAAATCAATCTAAAGTATATATGAGTAAACTTGGTCTG
ACAGTTACCAATGCTTAATCAGTGAGGCACCTATCTCAGCGATCTGTCTATTTCGTTCATCCATAGTTGC
CTGACTCCCCGTCGTGTAGATAACTACGATACGGGAGGGCTTACCATCTGGCCCCAGTGCTGCAATGATA
CCGCGAGACCCACGCTCACCGGCTCCAGATTTATCAGCAATAAACCAGCCAGCCGGAAGGGCCGAGCGCA
GAAGTGGTCCTGCAACTTTATCCGCCTCCATCCAGTCTATTAATTGTTGCCGGGAAGCTAGAGTAAGTAG
TTCGCCAGTTAATAGTTTGCGCAACGTTGTTGCCATTGCTACAGGCATCGTGGTGTCACGCTCGTCGTTT
GGTATGGCTTCATTCAGCTCCGGTTCCCAACGATCAAGGCGAGTTACATGATCCCCCATGTTGTGCAAAA
AAGCGGTTAGCTCCTTCGGTCCTCCGATCGTTGTCAGAAGTAAGTTGGCCGCAGTGTTATCACTCATGGT
TATGGCAGCACTGCATAATTCTCTTACTGTCATGCCATCCGTAAGATGCTTTTCTGTGACTGGTGAGTAC
TCAACCAAGTCATTCTGAGAATAGTGTATGCGGCGACCGAGTTGCTCTTGCCCGGCGTCAATACGGGATA
ATACCGCGCCACATAGCAGAACTTTAAAAGTGCTCATCATTGGAAAACGTTCTTCGGGGCGAAAACTCTC
AAGGATCTTACCGCTGTTGAGATCCAGTTCGATGTAACCCACTCGTGCACCCAACTGATCTTCAGCATCT
TTTACTTTCACCAGCGTTTCTGGGTGAGCAAAAACAGGAAGGCAAAATGCCGCAAAAAAGGGAATAAGGG
CGACACGGAAATGTTGAATACTCATACTCTTCCTTTTTCAATATTATTGAAGCATTTATCAGGGTTATTG
TCTCATGAGCGGATACATATTTGAATGTATTTAGAAAAATAAACAAATAGGGGTTCCGCGCACATTTCCC
CGAAAAGTGCCACCTGACGTCTAAGAAACCATTATTATCATGACATTAACCTATAAAAATAGGCGTATCA
CGAGGCCCTTTCGTCGGCGCGCCGCGGCCGC
Features (pLannotate 1.2.2; 11 found; start..end, strand, type, name):
      1..21      +  protein_bind   attB4: mutant version of attB; core recombination site for the Gateway® BP reaction BP Clonase™
     82..385     +  enhancer       CMV enhancer: human cytomegalovirus immediate early enhancer
    386..589     +  promoter       CMV promoter: human cytomegalovirus (CMV) immediate early promoter
    617..637     +  protein_bind   attB1: mutant version of attB; core recombination site for the Gateway® BP reaction BP Clonase™
    698..1414    +  CDS            mEGFP: mEGFP is a basic (constitutively fluorescent) green fluorescent protein published in 2002, derived from Aequorea victoria. It has moderate acid sensitivity.
   1445..1469    -  protein_bind   attB2: mutant version of attB; recombination site for the Gateway® BP reaction BP Clonase™
   1498..1619    -  polyA_signal   SV40 poly(A) signal: SV40 polyadenylation signal
   1642..1710    -  CDS            large T antigen (fragment): large T antigen from SV40 (simian virus 40)
   1906..2494    -  rep_origin     ori: high-copy-number ColE1/pMB1/pBR322/pUC origin of replication
   2665..3525    -  CDS            AmpR: β-lactamase; bla; confers resistance to ampicillin, carbenicillin, and related antibiotics
   3526..3630    -  promoter       AmpR promoter: bla
