[The description below was written by a language model from this plasmid's Addgene catalogue record and pLannotate feature annotations shown in this document.]
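Description:
PMT-mEGFP is a small mammalian expression plasmid, about 3.7 kb in the sequenced record, listed as built on the pRK5 backbone. It encodes a plasma-membrane-targeted monomeric EGFP. It is propagated in E. coli through a high-copy ColE1/pUC-type origin and selected with ampicillin via a β-lactamase gene driven by its own bla promoter. No mammalian selection marker is annotated, which fits transient transfection use.

The expression cassette consists of the human cytomegalovirus immediate-early enhancer and promoter, the synthetic insert, and an SV40 polyadenylation signal. A short adjacent large T antigen fragment is most likely just part of the SV40-derived terminator region. The annotated mEGFP coding sequence accounts for 717 bp of the stated 792 bp insert. About 60 bp of unannotated sequence lies between the attB1 site and the start of mEGFP, and this may hold the membrane-targeting motif, but the record does not state the nature or position of that signal. Gateway attB4, attB1 and attB2 sites flank the promoter and the coding region. This suggests that parts of the cassette were assembled by multisite Gateway recombination, although the catalogue entry lists restriction enzyme cloning with an unknown 5′ site.

The stated purpose is brightness calibration. The associated work is a camera-based number-and-brightness study of EGFR oligomerization, and a membrane-anchored monomeric fluorescent protein would suit use as a monomer brightness reference at the plasma membrane. The oligomeric state of mEGFP-tagged receptors could then be judged against that reference.
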