Addgene plasmid #203777: PMT-mEGFP
Purpose: Brightness calibration
Depositing lab: Thorsten Wohland. Depositing organization: National University of Singapore. Publication: The dependence of EGFR oligomerization on environment and structure: A camera-based N&B study. Balasubramanian H, Sankaran J, Pandey S, Goh CJH, Wohland T. Biophys J. 2022 Dec 6;121(23):4452-4466. doi: 10.1016/j.bpj.2022.11.003. Epub 2022 Nov 5. PubMed 36335429.
Backbone
  Vector backbone: pRK5
  Backbone size w/o insert (bp): 2949
  Vector type: Mammalian Expression
Growth in bacteria
  Bacterial resistance: Ampicillin, 100 μg/mL
  Growth temperature: 37°C
  Growth strain: DH5alpha
  Copy number: Unknown
Gene/Insert
  Gene/Insert name: PMT-mEGFP (alt name: plasma membrane targeted mEGFP)
  Species: Synthetic
  Insert size (bp): 792
  Cloning method: Restriction Enzyme; 5′ cloning site unknown (unknown if destroyed)
Terms and licenses: Academic/Nonprofit Terms; Industry Terms: Not Available to Industry
How to cite: PMT-mEGFP was a gift from Thorsten Wohland (Addgene plasmid # 203777 ; http://n2t.net/addgene:203777 ; RRID:Addgene_203777)
